Addgene plasmid #19691: pGC450
Depositing lab: Jane Hubbard. Depositing organization: NYU Grossman School of Medicine. Publication: A "FLP-Out" system for controlled gene expression in Caenorhabditis elegans. Voutev R, Hubbard EJ. Genetics. 2008 Sep;180(1):103-19. doi: 10.1534/genetics.108.090274. PubMed 18723890.
Backbone
  Vector backbone: pGC188
  Vector type: Worm Expression ; Gateway entry clone
Growth in bacteria
  Bacterial resistance: Kanamycin, 50 μg/mL
  Growth temperature: 37°C
  Growth strain: DH5alpha
  Copy number: High Copy
Gene/Insert
  Gene/Insert name: Phlh-12
  Species: C. elegans (nematode)
  Cloning method: Gateway Cloning
  Sequencing primers: 5′ M13F; 3′ M13R
Terms and licenses: Academic/Nonprofit Terms; Industry Terms: Not Available to Industry
Depositor comments: Sequence mismatches between Addgene sequence and depositor sequence do not affect function.
How to cite: pGC450 was a gift from Jane Hubbard (Addgene plasmid # 19691 ; http://n2t.net/addgene:19691 ; RRID:Addgene_19691)
