[The description below was written by a language model from this plasmid's Addgene catalogue record and pLannotate feature annotations shown in this document.]
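Description:
pGC450 is a Gateway entry clone for C. elegans work, built on the pGC188 backbone and carrying the promoter region of the worm gene hlh-12 (Phlh-12) as its insert. It is a 6,555-nt plasmid propagated in E. coli at high copy from a ColE1/pUC-type origin and selected with kanamycin through an aminoglycoside phosphotransferase (KanR) gene. The backbone has the usual layout of a pDONR-derived entry vector. rrnB T1 and T2 transcription terminators sit upstream of the cloning region to insulate it from read-through transcription, a T7 promoter lies on the far side, and short lacI and lacZα remnants are vector leftovers with no evident function here.

The insert occupies the roughly 4-kb interval between two Gateway recombination sites. The automated annotation labels these as attL1 fragments overlapping attB4 and attB3 core sequences, which suggests attL-type sites of the MultiSite Gateway family rather than the standard attL1/attL2 pair. The record does not state the exact site identities, and no features are annotated within the insert itself. Such a promoter entry clone is meant to be combined by LR recombination with other entry clones and a destination vector to assemble a worm expression construct in which hlh-12 regulatory sequence drives a chosen coding region.

The associated publication describes a "FLP-Out" system for controlled gene expression in C. elegans, so this plasmid most likely supplies a tissue-specific promoter module for that toolkit, although the record does not specify which downstream constructs were made from it. The depositor notes that mismatches between the depositor sequence and the repository's sequence do not affect function.
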