Features (pLannotate 1.2.2; 11 found; start..end, strand, type, name):
    121..213     +  CDS            lacI (fragment): lac repressor; lacI; The lac repressor binds to the lac operator to inhibit transcription in E. coli. This inhibition can be relieved by adding lactose or isopropyl-β-D-thiogalactopyranoside (IPTG).
    268..295     -  terminator     rrnB T2 terminator: transcription terminator T2 from the E. coli rrnB gene
    427..470     +  terminator     rrnB T1 terminator: Escherichia coli rrnB; transcription terminator T1 from the E. coli rrnB gene
    517..553     -  CDS            lacZα (fragment): LacZα fragment of β-galactosidase; lacZ fragment
    592..677     +  protein_bind   attL1 (fragment): mutant version of attL; recombination site for the Gateway® LR reaction LR Clonase™
    668..688     +  protein_bind   attB4: mutant version of attB; core recombination site for the Gateway® BP reaction BP Clonase™
   4664..4684    -  protein_bind   attB3: mutant version of attB; core recombination site for the Gateway® BP reaction BP Clonase™
   4675..4760    -  protein_bind   attL1 (fragment): mutant version of attL; recombination site for the Gateway® LR reaction LR Clonase™
   4797..4815    -  promoter       T7 promoter: promoter for bacteriophage T7 RNA polymerase
   4949..5758    +  CDS            KanR: aminoglycoside phosphotransferase; aph(3')-Ia; confers resistance to kanamycin in bacteria or G418 (Geneticin®) in eukaryotes
   5905..6493    +  rep_origin     ori: high-copy-number ColE1/pMB1/pBR322/pUC origin of replication
>Addgene plasmid #19691 | pGC450 | depositor full sequence | sequence record 9323 | Author sequence
CTTTCCTGCGTTATCCCCTGATTCTGTGGATAACCGTATTACCGCCTTTGAGTGAGCTGATACCGCTCGC
CGCAGCCGAACGACCGAGCGCAGCGAGTCAGTGAGCGAGGAAGCGGAAGAGCGCCCAATACGCAAACCGC
CTCTCCCCGCGCGTTGGCCGATTCATTAATGCAGCTGGCACGACAGGTTTCCCGACTGGAAAGCGGGCAG
TGAGCGCAACGCAATTAATACGCGTACCGCTAGCCAGGAAGAGTTTGTAGAAACGCAAAAAGGCCATCCG
TCAGGATGGCCTTCTGCTTAGTTTGATGCCTGGCAGTTTATGGCGGGCGTCCTGCCCGCCACCCTCCGGG
CCGTTGCTTCACAACGTTCAAATCCGCTCCCGGCGGATTTGTCCTACTCAGGAGAGCGTTCACCGACAAA
CAACAGATAAAACGAAAGGCCCAGTCTTCCGACTGAGCCTTTCGTTTTATTTGATGCCTGGCAGTTCCCT
ACTCTCGCGTTAACGCTAGCATGGATGTTTTCCCAGTCACGACGTTGTAAAACGACGGCCAGTCTTAAGC
TCGGGCCCGCGTTAACGCTACCATGGAGCTCCAAATAATGATTTTATTTTGACTGATAGTGACCTGTTCG
TTGCAACAAATTGATAAGCAATGCTTTTTTATAATGCCAACTTTGTATAGAAAAGTTGGCGGCGAGGTCG
GCGGTACGGGCGAAGAACTTGCGAGACAGGCGGATGATTGAGGCTTCACACTGAAAATGGAAAGTTAAGC
TAAGAATTAAGCAGATGTTTCGAAAAATATTCAAAAATACAATTTGAACTAGACAGTAGACCTAAGATTG
AAAAGTTCTGATTTTCAGGTGGTCTCGAAATAAACATTGGTACTTAAAACATGTGTTTGCAAATGTATAG
GGTGTCACTAAAGTTTTGTGTCTCAGAATGTAGTTTTGTGACTTCACTGCCATTGGTACGAGTCATCTCA
CCATAGTTCCAAGAGCAGTTGGAAGCTTTTGACAGACGTTCGAGTAGAGTCCGTCAACAGCGTGAGAGTG
AAGAGCCTCTTGGTTTTGAGCAAAGAAGTGCTCGACAGCTTTACAGTTTTCACATCCCAACATAACCTTC
TCTGACATGGCCATTTCTACGAGAGCTGGAAATTGAAAAATTACAGGATTTCAGATGATCGATTAACTTA
CCATTTTCCTTCTTTTCGCATGAATGCATCATTGTGCAGATTCCTCTTCCATCAAATTGATTGTAAGTCA
AGAAAAGCACAGTTGACATATACATATGAACAAAGTCATTGCATCCATCTGTCCAGTTGGCAACCATCTT
ATTGCAGGCAACTGTTTGGATGTCATCAGCTGTTCCTTGCTGAAAATATAAACCTTTTAAAACTGCTTCC
AACATACTTTTACATTTTCTTTTCAATACATGCAGTGGTTATTGAAATTTGCAACACAATTTTCTACTGC
ACTTACTCTCTTATCAATGAATTCCTGAAGAAGAGCATCAGCGGAAAGTGTGCACTCGAAGCAAGACATA
AGCTCCTCTCCGTTGCTTGTCTTCACCATTCCCATAGACTTCCACATCTCAGATGCTGGTTGTTTCGGAG
CTTCACGAGCAGCTGGCTTGGATGTAGCAGAGCAGAGTCCCATGTTTGAGCACATAAGTTCCTTTTCGGT
GAACATATCCTTCATCTCGGTCATAAGATCTGGAATGACGGAGGAGACAAAGATGTTGCATGCCTTGTGG
GCTTTTCCGGCGCTCTTGCAGACAAAGCGTTGAAGGGTAGATTTGACCTGAAACTTGAGATAATTTTACC
GTTCTTCCTGCAAAATTTAACTCACTGCATAGGTAGTAAATTCATCCCCAACGAGTTTTCCGATCTGTGC
AGTTGATGCCTGACATTCGTCACAAACTTCTTGTCTCTATAAAAATTAATTGAAAATTAAAAATTAATCT
CCCAAAATGACAAACCATAATGTTATCATTAGCTACGATGGCCTCTGATTTCTTCAAGTAAAGCATGGCA
AGACGAGCAAGTGGTGAGAATTGAGATTCACCGCACATTTGGAGCTTTGAGCATACAGCGGAGGTGTCAG
CCTGAAAATTCAGAGTACTCTCTGAAAAAATGTCGTAAACCTACCAAGTATGGAGCAAGTTTGTAGGCGA
TGAAGTCAAGTTTGTCAAGAGTCTTTGAGCAGTCAGATTGATGAGATGTACCTACGCAGAGCATTGAAAG
AGAAACCTTCAGTTGAGCCATCTTCATGCGATCCTTAGAAGCATCAATGAAGTTTTGAACCATCTGAAAT
TTGTTTACTTTATAGTAGTAACATTTAGTTCTCTGAATATAATTACTTACCGATTTGCATGATTCACATG
GAGATGGAGCAGATTGTGCTCCAAGAGCCAAAGCTGCCAGCACGGCGAAGACAAAAATGGATTTCATTAC
TGCAATTTCAAATTTATTTGAAATAATTTGTAAGAAATTAATGGGAAACTATGAAGAAAACTGTGCGAAA
AATGAAGCGGAAAACTGAAAACACGTGTTACTCGGTGCTCCTTTTATCACCTCTTATCAGTGTGCTCCTC
CGACGTGTGCCTCTAATCTGATTTATCAGGTAATTTATGGTGAAGCCCACTATACAACACTAGAGTATGA
CCCGGTTTTTGATTGTTGTTAACACGAGGAAACTTCAAAAAAATACAAAAATTCCACGAAATTGTTTATC
ACAGGTAATTGAAAAAGTCATCATTGTGCTCACTGAAGCTTGAAAAAAAAAGAGCAAAAATTAGAGCAAT
GTGGTATGCGACGTTGGTGAGAGAACGTTCAAGGAAATATGCAGATACTGGTTTTTATGGAAATTTTCAC
AGCGTTATTTTCCGGTGCTTCATAAATTTGAAACAGTCTGAGTGACACTTTGGCACTCATTCAGTACTCT
ATGAGAACCAACATACTTCGTTTTACCTTTCTAGAAATTTAAAACATTTCGATAATTTTTCTGCAACTGC
CGAATGGTCTAGTCGACATCTCATCTCATTTTTCAACTACTATAACTTTTTAGACTTTTTATAAGAAAGC
CAGTAATGTCGTAAGCTTTACAATTTTCAACTTGTGGATAAATAATTGTGAACTTTTTCAAAATAACAAG
CGCAATAACTTCAAATCCACATAATGACATACCACGTTTCCTCTACTTGTTCAATAGTCTCACACTGATA
CTGAGAAGTCTTACGTTTCAGAAAGGTTGGTAGAGTTGCCATTAAAAACTTCAATGTGCTCGAAATGCTG
ATAAATTTTGGAAAGTTCTGTGTGTTTTTTTACTTTTAAACGGTGTCGAATGAAGGTTTTGTAAAACATC
GATTGTTTTTGCCACTAATAAGGTATGTTTTCATTGTCCATAAGTTATTGATCAACTTTCAATTTTTCTG
ATAGTTCAGCAATGTTGTAGCTATTTGTCATGAAAATGATTTATTCTTTAAACAGTTTATCAGTTATCAG
CAAGCAGAGAAATGAAGAAGTTTGATGTTTTCAGGTCTAGCAGTTCATCTGGAATATTTTAATTAAAATC
GAGCATTCGAATACCCAAACTCACAGCCTGACTGAATTTGTTTTGGCTTGCAAGGACTGCGGTCAAACTG
ACAAATCTTGGAGCAACAGATGACATGATTTGTTGACACTGAAAATTGAGATTTAAGCTTTAGAACATTA
AAAAAAACTAATAAAAACTTACACTTGGTTGGAAGAATGATAATAATCCAGAGCAGAAAGTCTCAGTCAG
TGAGTTTTCGAAGAATTTCTCCATGGCACTTCCAACAAGGTTTGAGCTCAAATATGTTTCCAATTCCATC
ATTTTCGGACATTTTTCAGCTTGAATCTCTTGGAATGTGAAATCACGAAGTGGGGCAACTGAAAAATAGT
CGGTCGATTATTGGACACCTCATTATTACAGCAAACCTGAACTTGCTGGACAACACTTGTTAGCTAGACA
AACTCCTTGTGGAGTTGCCTGTTCAACTGTCATCTGAATAACAGTTGGGAGATATAAATCCAAGAAATCA
ATACATGAATCAGTCATGTTGGCTGTGACAATCTTGTAGCATGCGAAATCACGGACATCATCGGAAAGTT
TCTTCTGAAATCACTAGAGGTGAATCATTTAAAAATTTGTTTTGGTGTAGGTGATTGAAATAAACAAATA
CACAGTTGGATTGTTGTTTTTATGTTACGAAACTATTTTAATTGTTTTTGCAATAAACTTACTCTGTTAG
TGATCATGTCTGTTTGCATGTCTTCAACAACAAACTTGCATTCGAAACAGGACATGGCGAGAGTCTGAAA
AATGGGAGTGTATTGCTTCTATTCAAATTTTGAAAAATAAGAAACCACATCAAATTCCCTTTTTCTTGCA
AAATAACAACGAAATCTCTTTCCATCTATAAACTTATGAGCAATATCATCATGTTCCAATTATTTACCGA
CTTTGTCTCGACAATGTCAGTAGAAGGGTAACATGTGTGAAGCAGGTGGCTGTTGGGACGGCACACGATT
CCTTTTTTAGATGGTAAAGGGTCAGTTACATCTGTCATTTTCTTTTCATTACTCAACTCCTACTTGGCTC
ACAACTCGTCATTTTTTATAGCGTCATCTTACACAATTTTATTCAACTTTATTATACAAAGTTGGCATTA
TAAAAAAGCATTGCTTATCAATTTGTTGCAACGAACAGGTCACTATCAGTCAAAATAAAATCATTATTTG
GAGCTCCATGGTAGCGTTAACGCGGCCGCGATATCCCCTATAGTGAGTCGTATTACATGGTCATAGCTGT
TTCCTGGCAGCTCTGGCCCGTGTCTCAAAATCTCTGATGTTACATTGCACAAGATAAAAATATATCATCA
TGAACAATAAAACTGTCTGCTTACATAAACAGTAATACAAGGGGTGTTATGAGCCATATTCAACGGGAAA
CGTCGAGGCCGCGATTAAATTCCAACATGGATGCTGATTTATATGGGTATAAATGGGCTCGCGATAATGT
CGGGCAATCAGGTGCGACAATCTATCGCTTGTATGGGAAGCCCGATGCGCCAGAGTTGTTTCTGAAACAT
GGCAAAGGTAGCGTTGCCAATGATGTTACAGATGAGATGGTCAGACTAAACTGGCTGACGGAATTTATGC
CTCTTCCGACCATCAAGCATTTTATCCGTACTCCTGATGATGCATGGTTACTCACCACTGCGATCCCCGG
AAAAACAGCATTCCAGGTATTAGAAGAATATCCTGATTCAGGTGAAAATATTGTTGATGCGCTGGCAGTG
TTCCTGCGCCGGTTGCATTCGATTCCTGTTTGTAATTGTCCTTTTAACAGCGATCGCGTATTTCGTCTCG
CTCAGGCGCAATCACGAATGAATAACGGTTTGGTTGATGCGAGTGATTTTGATGACGAGCGTAATGGCTG
GCCTGTTGAACAAGTCTGGAAAGAAATGCATAAACTTTTGCCATTCTCACCGGATTCAGTCGTCACTCAT
GGTGATTTCTCACTTGATAACCTTATTTTTGACGAGGGGAAATTAATAGGTTGTATTGATGTTGGACGAG
TCGGAATCGCAGACCGATACCAGGATCTTGCCATCCTATGGAACTGCCTCGGTGAGTTTTCTCCTTCATT
ACAGAAACGGCTTTTTCAAAAATATGGTATTGATAATCCTGATATGAATAAATTGCAGTTTCATTTGATG
CTCGATGAGTTTTTCTAATCAGAATTGGTTAATTGGTTGTAACACTGGCAGAGCATTACGCTGACTTGAC
GGGACGGCGCAAGCTCATGACCAAAATCCCTTAACGTGAGTTACGCGTCGTTCCACTGAGCGTCAGACCC
CGTAGAAAAGATCAAAGGATCTTCTTGAGATCCTTTTTTTCTGCGCGTAATCTGCTGCTTGCAAACAAAA
AAACCACCGCTACCAGCGGTGGTTTGTTTGCCGGATCAAGAGCTACCAACTCTTTTTCCGAAGGTAACTG
GCTTCAGCAGAGCGCAGATACCAAATACTGTCCTTCTAGTGTAGCCGTAGTTAGGCCACCACTTCAAGAA
CTCTGTAGCACCGCCTACATACCTCGCTCTGCTAATCCTGTTACCAGTGGCTGCTGCCAGTGGCGATAAG
TCGTGTCTTACCGGGTTGGACTCAAGACGATAGTTACCGGATAAGGCGCAGCGGTCGGGCTGAACGGGGG
GTTCGTGCACACAGCCCAGCTTGGAGCGAACGACCTACACCGAACTGAGATACCTACAGCGTGAGCATTG
AGAAAGCGCCACGCTTCCCGAAGGGAGAAAGGCGGACAGGTATCCGGTAAGCGGCAGGGTCGGAACAGGA
GAGCGCACGAGGGAGCTTCCAGGGGGAAACGCCTGGTATCTTTATAGTCCTGTCGGGTTTCGCCACCTCT
GACTTGAGCGTCGATTTTTGTGATGCTCGTCAGGGGGGCGGAGCCTATGGAAAAACGCCAGCAACGCGGC
CTTTTTACGGTTCCTGGCCTTTTGCTGGCCTTTTGCTCACATGTT
