>Addgene plasmid #19691 | pGC450 | addgene partial sequence | sequence record 25516 | 1969 with M13R
GGGAATCGCGGCCGCGTTAACGCTACCATGGAGCTCCAAATAATGATTTTATTTTGACTGATAGTGACCT
GTTCGTTGCAACAAATTGATAAGCAATGCTTTTTTATAATGCCAACTTTGTATAATAAAGTTGAATAAAA
TTGTGTAAGATGACGCTATAAAAAATGACGAGTTGTGAGCCAAGTAGGAGTTGAGTAATGAAAAGAAAAT
GACAGATGTAACTGACCCTTTACCATCTAAAAAAGGAATCGTGTGCCGTCCCAACAGCCACCTGCTTCAC
ACATGTTACCCTTCTACTGACATTGTCGAGACAAAGTCGGTAAATAATTGGAACATGATGATATTGCTCA
TAAGTTTATAGATGGAAAGGGATTTCGTTGTTATTTTGCAAGAAAAAGGGAATTTGATGTGGTTTCTTAT
TTTTCAAAATTTGAATAGAAGCAATACACTCCCATTTTTCAGACTCTCGCCATGTCCTGTTTCGAATGCA
AGTTTGTTGTTGAAGACATGCAAACAGACATGATCACTAACAGAGTAAGTTTATTGCAAAAACAATTAAA
ATAGTTTCGTAACATAAAAACA
